Addgene plasmid #74094: pBP-Bba_K822000
Purpose: L-Lactate inducible promoter from E. coli MG1655
Depositing lab: Paul Freemont. Depositing organization: Imperial College London. Publication: EcoFlex: A Multifunctional MoClo Kit for E. coli Synthetic Biology. Moore SJ, Lai HE, Kelwick RJ, Chee SM, Bell DJ, Polizzi KM, Freemont PS. ACS Synth Biol. 2016 May 2. 10.1021/acssynbio.6b00031 PubMed 27096716.
Backbone
  Vector backbone: pSB1C3
  Backbone manufacturer: iGEM
  Backbone size w/o insert (bp): 2044
  Total vector size (bp): 2439
  Modifications to backbone: Modifications between XbaI and PstI from original pSB1C3 plasmid. CAT gene - C435G (nucleotide) - silent mutagenesis to remove BsmBI site
  Vector type: Bacterial Expression, Synthetic Biology
Growth in bacteria
  Bacterial resistance: Chloramphenicol, 25 μg/mL
  Growth temperature: 37°C
  Growth strain: DH5alpha
  Copy number: High Copy
Gene/Insert
  Gene/Insert name: Bba_K822000 (L-Lactate promoter - E. coli MG1655)
  Species: E. coli MG1655
  Insert size (bp): 340
  Promoter: NA
  Cloning method: Restriction Enzyme; 5′ cloning site BsaI (not destroyed); 3′ cloning site BsaI (not destroyed)
  Sequencing primers: 5′ tgccacctgacgtctaagaa; 3′ attaccgcctttgagtgagc
Terms and licenses: Academic/Nonprofit Terms; Industry Terms: Not Available to Industry
How to cite: pBP-Bba_K822000 was a gift from Paul Freemont (Addgene plasmid # 74094 ; http://n2t.net/addgene:74094 ; RRID:Addgene_74094)
