[The description below was written by a language model from this plasmid's Addgene catalogue record and pLannotate feature annotations shown in this document.]
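Description:
pBP-Bba_K822000 is a small (about 2.4 kb) bacterial parts plasmid from the EcoFlex MoClo toolkit for E. coli synthetic biology. It stores a single regulatory element rather than an expression cassette. It is built on a modified version of the iGEM pSB1C3 backbone, in which the region between XbaI and PstI was altered. A silent substitution was also introduced into the chloramphenicol acetyltransferase gene to remove an internal BsmBI site, presumably so that the backbone is compatible with Type IIS assembly. The plasmid replicates at high copy from a ColE1/pUC-type origin. It is selected with chloramphenicol through the cat gene, which is driven by its own promoter and followed by the lambda t0 terminator.

The insert is a roughly 340 bp L-lactate-inducible promoter from E. coli MG1655, corresponding to the BioBrick part BBa_K822000. It is flanked on both sides by BsaI sites that remain intact, so the promoter can be released and joined to other parts in a Golden Gate/MoClo reaction, the assembly format of the kit. No gene sits downstream of the promoter in this plasmid, and the record accordingly lists no promoter driving an insert.

The automated annotation does not label the promoter itself. It leaves an unannotated stretch between a BioBrick prefix remnant and the his operon terminator, which is where the insert presumably lies. That terminator and a second putative bacterial terminator upstream bracket the cloning region, an arrangement that generally insulates a stored part from read-through transcription. The plasmid serves as a source of a lactate-responsive promoter for building inducible expression units or sensing circuits in E. coli.
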