Features (pLannotate 1.2.2; 7 found; start..end, strand, type, name):
     61..104     -  terminator     bacterial terminator: putative bacterial transcription terminator
    107..126     +  misc_feature   BioBrick prefix: BioBrick prefix for parts that start with "ATG"
    519..576     +  terminator     his operon terminator: This putative transcriptin terminator from the E. coli his operon has a 2-bp deletion introduced during synthesis. Its efficiency has not been determined.
    771..1359    -  rep_origin     ori: high-copy-number ColE1/pMB1/pBR322/pUC origin of replication
   1542..1636    -  terminator     lambda t0 terminator: transcription terminator from phage lambda
   1660..2316    -  CDS            cat: CAT_ECOLX - Experimental evidence at protein level: Swiss-Prot protein existence level 1. This enzyme is an effector of chloramphenicol resistance in bacteria. From Escherichia coli. This protein is used as a marker in many commonly used cloning vectors, such as pACYC184.
   2317..2414    -  promoter       cat promoter: promoter of the E. coli cat gene encoding chloramphenicol acetyltransferase
>Addgene plasmid #74094 | pBP-Bba_K822000 | depositor full sequence | sequence record 138476 | Bba_K822000 L-Lactate promoter - E. coli MG1655
TCTAAGAAACCATTATTATCATGACATTAACCTATAAAAATAGGCGTATCACGAGGCAGAATTTCAGATA
AAAAAAATCCTTAGCTTTCGCTAAGGATGATTTCTGGAATTCGCGGCCGCTTCTAGAATCTAGAGACGCA
TAGGTCTCACTATCACATTCCTATAGGCCGAGTAAGGTGTTCACGCCGCATCCGGCAAGATAAGGCGCTC
TGGATCAACAACCTAAGGGCAATTCTCTGATGAGGATTGCCCTTTTCTTTACCAGACATCTCCCCCCACA
AGAATTGGCCCTACCAATTCTTCGCTTATCTGACCTCTGGTTCACAATTTCCCAATTAAAACTCACATCA
ATGTTGCCAATACATAACATTTAGTTAACCATTCATTGTCATTATCCCTACACAACACAATTGGCAGTGC
CACTTTTACACAACGTGTGACAAGGAGATGAGCAACAGACTCATTACACGATGTGCGTGGACTCCGTACA
GAGACCCATGCCGTCTCATTAGCTGCAGTCCGGCAAAAAAGGGCAAGGTGTCACCACCCTGCCCTTTTTC
TTTAAAACCGAAAAGATTACTTCGCGTTATGCAGGCTTCCTCGCTCACTGACTCGCTGCGCTCGGTCGTT
CGGCTGCGGCGAGCGGTATCAGCTCACTCAAAGGCGGTAATACGGTTATCCACAGAATCAGGGGATAACG
CAGGAAAGAACATGTGAGCAAAAGGCCAGCAAAAGGCCAGGAACCGTAAAAAGGCCGCGTTGCTGGCGTT
TTTCCACAGGCTCCGCCCCCCTGACGAGCATCACAAAAATCGACGCTCAAGTCAGAGGTGGCGAAACCCG
ACAGGACTATAAAGATACCAGGCGTTTCCCCCTGGAAGCTCCCTCGTGCGCTCTCCTGTTCCGACCCTGC
CGCTTACCGGATACCTGTCCGCCTTTCTCCCTTCGGGAAGCGTGGCGCTTTCTCATAGCTCACGCTGTAG
GTATCTCAGTTCGGTGTAGGTCGTTCGCTCCAAGCTGGGCTGTGTGCACGAACCCCCCGTTCAGCCCGAC
CGCTGCGCCTTATCCGGTAACTATCGTCTTGAGTCCAACCCGGTAAGACACGACTTATCGCCACTGGCAG
CAGCCACTGGTAACAGGATTAGCAGAGCGAGGTATGTAGGCGGTGCTACAGAGTTCTTGAAGTGGTGGCC
TAACTACGGCTACACTAGAAGAACAGTATTTGGTATCTGCGCTCTGCTGAAGCCAGTTACCTTCGGAAAA
AGAGTTGGTAGCTCTTGATCCGGCAAACAAACCACCGCTGGTAGCGGTGGTTTTTTTGTTTGCAAGCAGC
AGATTACGCGCAGAAAAAAAGGATCTCAAGAAGATCCTTTGATCTTTTCTACGGGGTCTGACGCTCAGTG
GAACGAAAACTCACGTTAAGGGATTTTGGTCATGAGATTATCAAAAAGGATCTTCACCTAGATCCTTTTA
AATTAAAAATGAAGTTTTAAATCAATCTAAAGTATATATGAGTAAACTTGGTCTGACAGCTCGAGGCTTG
GATTCTCACCAATAAAAAACGCCCGGCGGCAACCGAGCGTTCTGAACAAATCCAGATGGAGTTCTGAGGT
CATTACTGGATCTATCAACAGGAGTCCAAGCGAGCTCGATATCAAATTACGCCCCGCCCTGCCACTCATC
GCAGTACTGTTGTAATTCATTAAGCATTCTGCCGACATGGAAGCCATCACAAACGGCATGATGAACCTGA
ATCGCCAGCGGCATCAGCACCTTGTCGCCTTGCGTATAATATTTGCCCATGGTGAAAACGGGGGCGAAGA
AGTTGTCCATATTGGCCACGTTTAAATCAAAACTGGTGAAACTCACCCAGGGATTGGCTGACACGAAAAA
CATATTCTCAATAAACCCTTTAGGGAAATAGGCCAGGTTTTCACCGTAACACGCCACATCTTGCGAATAT
ATGTGTAGAAACTGCCGGAAATCGTCGTGGTATTCACTCCAGAGCGATGAAAACGTTTCAGTTTGCTCAT
GGAAAACGGTGTAACAAGGGTGAACACTATCCCATATCACCAGCTCACCGTCTTTCATTGCCATACGAAA
TTCCGGATGAGCATTCATCAGGCGGGCAAGAATGTGAATAAAGGCCGGATAAAACTTGTGCTTATTTTTC
TTTACGGTCTTTAAAAAGGCCGTAATATCCAGCTGAACGGTCTGGTTATAGGTACATTGAGCAACTGACT
GAAATGCCTCAAAATGTTCTTTACGATGCCATTGGGATATATCAACGGTGGTATATCCAGTGATTTTTTT
CTCCATTTTAGCTTCCTTAGCTCCTGAAAATCTCGATAACTCAAAAAATACGCCCGGTAGTGATCTTATT
TCATTATGGTGAAAGTTGGAACCTCTTACGTGCCCGATCAACTCGAGTGCCACCTGACG
