>Addgene plasmid #74094 | pBP-Bba_K822000 | addgene partial sequence | sequence record 140505 | RNAde-BB-2R 5'-attaccgcctttgagtgagc -3'
GAGCGCAGCGAGTCAGTGAGCGAGGAAGCCTGCATAACGCGAAGTAATCTTTTCGGTTTTAAAGAAAAAG
GGCAGGGTGGTGACACCTTGCCCTTTTTTGCCGGACTGCAGCTAATGAGACGGCATGCGGTCTCTGTACG
GAGTCCACGCACATCGTGTAATGAGTCTGTTGCTCATCTCCTTGTCACACGTTGTGTAAAAGTGGCACTG
CCAATTGTGTTGTGTAGGGATAATGACAATGAATGGTTAACTAAATGTTATGTATTGGCAACATTGATGT
GAGTTTTAATTGGGAAATTGTGAACCAGAGGTCAGATAAGCGAAGAATTGGTAGGGCCAATTCTTGTGGG
GGGAGATGTCTGGTAAAGAAAAGGGCAATCCTCATCAGAGAATTGCCCTTAGGTTGTTGATCCAGAGCGC
CTTATCTTGCCGGATGCGGCGTGAACACCTTACTCGGCCTATAGGAATGTGATAGTGAGACCCATATGCG
TCTCTAGATTCTAGAAGCGGCCGCGAATTCCAGAAATCATCCTTAGCGAAAGCTAAGGATTTTTTTTATC
TGAAATTCTGCCTCGTGATACGCCTATTTTTATAGGTTAATGTCATGATAATAATGGTTTCTTAGACGTC
AGGTGGCACTCGAGTTGATCGGGCACGTAAGAGGTTCCAACTTTCACCATAATGAAATAAGATCACTACC
GGGCGTATTTTTTGAGTTATCGAGATTTTCAGGAGCTAAGGAAGCTAAAATGGAGAAAAAAATCACTGGA
TATACCACCGTTGATATATCCCAATGGCATCGTAAAGAACATTTTGAGGCATTTCAGTCAGTTGCTCAAT
GTACCTATAACCAGACCGTTCAGCTGGATATTACGGC
