>Addgene plasmid #74094 | pBP-Bba_K822000 | addgene partial sequence | sequence record 141001 | RNAde-BB-1F 5'-tgccacctgacgtctaagaa-3'
ATAGGCGTATCACGAGGCAGAATTTCAGATAAAAAAAATCCTTAGCTTTCGCTAAGGATGATTTCTGGAA
TTCGCGGCCGCTTCTAGAATCTAGAGACGCATATGGGTCTCACTATCACATTCCTATAGGCCGAGTAAGG
TGTTCACGCCGCATCCGGCAAGATAAGGCGCTCTGGATCAACAACCTAAGGGCAATTCTCTGATGAGGAT
TGCCCTTTTCTTTACCAGACATCTCCCCCCACAAGAATTGGCCCTACCAATTCTTCGCTTATCTGACCTC
TGGTTCACAATTTCCCAATTAAAACTCACATCAATGTTGCCAATACATAACATTTAGTTAACCATTCATT
GTCATTATCCCTACACAACACAATTGGCAGTGCCACTTTTACACAACGTGTGACAAGGAGATGAGCAACA
GACTCATTACACGATGTGCGTGGACTCCGTACAGAGACCGCATGCCGTCTCATTAGCTGCAGTCCGGCAA
AAAAGGGCAAGGTGTCACCACCCTGCCCTTTTTCTTTAAAACCGAAAAGATTACTTCGCGTTATGCAGGC
TTCCTCGCTCACTGACTCGCTGCGCTCGGTCGTTCGGCTGCGGCGAGCGGTATCAGCTCACTCAAAGGCG
GTAATACGGTTATCCACAGAATCAGGGGATAACGCAGGAAAGAACATGTGAGCAAAAGGCCAGCAAAAGG
CCAGGAACCGTAAAAAGGCCGCGTTGCTGGCGTTTTTCCACAGGCTCCGCCCC
